Addgene plasmid #96964: pTRE3G-GSX2
Purpose: Dox-inducible expression of Gsx2 in mammalian cells
Depositing lab: Elena Cattaneo. Publication: Differentiation of human telencephalic progenitor cells into MSNs by inducible expression of Gsx2 and Ebf1. Faedo A, Laporta A, Segnali A, Galimberti M, Besusso D, Cesana E, Belloli S, Moresco RM, Tropiano M, Fuca E, Wild S, Bosio A, Vercelli AE, Biella G, Cattaneo E. Proc Natl Acad Sci U S A. 2017 Feb 14;114(7):E1234-E1242. doi: 10.1073/pnas.1611473114. Epub 2017 Jan 30. PubMed 28137879.
Backbone
  Vector backbone: pTRE3G-IRES
  Backbone manufacturer: Clontech
  Vector type: Mammalian Expression
Growth in bacteria
  Bacterial resistance: Ampicillin, 100 μg/mL
  Growth temperature: 37°C
  Growth strain: DH5alpha
  Copy number: High Copy
Gene/Insert
  Gene/Insert name: GSX2 (alt name: GSH2)
  Species: M. musculus (mouse)
  Entrez Gene: Gsx2 (a.k.a. Gsh-2, Gsh2)
  Cloning method: Restriction Enzyme; 5′ cloning site Unknown (unknown if destroyed); 3′ cloning site Unknown (unknown if destroyed)
Terms and licenses: Academic/Nonprofit Terms; Industry Terms: Not Available to Industry
How to cite: pTRE3G-GSX2 was a gift from Elena Cattaneo (Addgene plasmid # 96964 ; http://n2t.net/addgene:96964 ; RRID:Addgene_96964)
