[The description below was written by a language model from this plasmid's Addgene catalogue record and pLannotate feature annotations shown in this document.]
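Description:
pTRE3G-GSX2 is a mammalian expression plasmid of about 5 kb, built on the commercial pTRE3G-IRES backbone, for doxycycline-inducible expression of the mouse homeobox transcription factor Gsx2 (also called Gsh2). It is maintained in E. coli as a high-copy plasmid through a ColE1/pUC-type origin and is selected with ampicillin via a β-lactamase gene driven by its own bla promoter. No mammalian selection marker is annotated. The plasmid also does not encode a transactivator, so induction depends on Tet-On 3G protein supplied separately, for example from a co-transfected plasmid or a cell line that already expresses it.

The expression unit begins with the TRE3G promoter, a third-generation Tet-responsive promoter that is activated when Tet-On 3G binds it in the presence of doxycycline. The Gsx2 coding sequence sits directly downstream and is followed by an EMCV internal ribosome entry site (IRES2). In the parental vector this IRES allows a second open reading frame to be translated from the same transcript, but no coding sequence is annotated after it here, so the second position appears to be empty. The transcript ends in an SV40-derived region containing the small t antigen intron and the SV40 polyadenylation signal. The small t, large T and NLS fragments annotated there are remnants of this SV40 segment rather than expressed payloads, and a short lacI fragment is likewise backbone residue. The restriction sites used to clone the insert are not recorded.

Gsx2 ventralizes telencephalic progenitors and specifies the lateral ganglionic eminence and its striatal derivatives. The associated work used inducible Gsx2, together with Ebf1, to drive human telencephalic progenitor cells toward medium spiny neurons.
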