Features (pLannotate 1.2.2; 12 found; start..end, strand, type, name):
      1..379     +  promoter       TRE3G promoter: 3rd-generation Tet-responsive promoter that can be activated by binding of Tet-On® 3G
    408..1322    +  CDS            Gsx2: GSX2_MOUSE - Also known as Gsh-2, Gsh2. Experimental evidence at protein level: Swiss-Prot protein existence level 1. Transcription factor that binds 5'-CNAATTAG-3' DNA sequence and regulates the expression of numerous genes including genes important for brain development (PubMed:7619729). During telencephalic development, causes ventralization of pallial progenitors and, depending on the developmental stage, specifies different neuronal fates. At early stages, necessary and sufficient to correctly specify the ventral lateral ganglionic eminence (LGE) and its major derivatives, the striatal pr
   1362..1949    +  misc_feature   IRES2: internal ribosome entry site (IRES) of the encephalomyocarditis virus (EMCV)
   2046..2120    +  CDS            small t antigen (fragment): SV40 (simian virus 40) small t antigen
   2122..2187    +  intron         small t intron: SV40 (simian virus 40) small t antigen intron
   2317..2337    +  CDS            SV40 NLS: nuclear localization signal of SV40 (simian virus 40) large T antigen
   2656..2739    +  CDS            large T antigen (fragment): large T antigen from SV40 (simian virus 40)
   2762..2883    +  polyA_signal   SV40 poly(A) signal: SV40 polyadenylation signal
   2902..2957    -  CDS            lacI (fragment): lac repressor; lacI; The lac repressor binds to the lac operator to inhibit transcription in E. coli. This inhibition can be relieved by adding lactose or isopropyl-β-D-thiogalactopyranoside (IPTG).
   3140..3728    -  rep_origin     ori: high-copy-number ColE1/pMB1/pBR322/pUC origin of replication
   3899..4759    -  CDS            AmpR: β-lactamase; bla; confers resistance to ampicillin, carbenicillin, and related antibiotics
   4760..4864    -  promoter       AmpR promoter: bla
>Addgene plasmid #96964 | pTRE3G-GSX2 | addgene full sequence | sequence record 189314 | Addgene Assembled Sequence
GAGTTTACTCCCTATCAGTGATAGAGAACGTATGAAGAGTTTACTCCCTATCAGTGATAGAGAACGTATG
CAGACTTTACTCCCTATCAGTGATAGAGAACGTATAAGGAGTTTACTCCCTATCAGTGATAGAGAACGTA
TGACCAGTTTACTCCCTATCAGTGATAGAGAACGTATCTACAGTTTACTCCCTATCAGTGATAGAGAACG
TATATCCAGTTTACTCCCTATCAGTGATAGAGAACGTATAAGCTTTAGGCGTGTACGGTGGGCGCCTATA
AAAGCAGAGCTCGTTTAGTGAACCGTCAGATCGCCTGGAGCAATTCCACAACACTTTTGTCTTATACCAA
CTTTCCGTACCACTTCCTACCCTCGTAAAGTCGACACCGGGGCCCAGATCCATCGACATGTCGCGCTCCT
TCTACGTGGACTCACTCATCATCAAGGACTCCTCACGGCCCGCACCCTCGCTGCCGGAATCGCACCCAGG
GCCGGATTTCTTCATCCCGCTGGGCATGCCGTCCCCGTTGGTGATGTCAGTGTCCGGGCCTGGCTGTCCG
TCCCGCAAAAGCGGCGCTTTCTGCGTGTGCCCGCTTTGCGTCACCTCGCACCTGCACTCCTCTCGCCCGC
CCGCAGGAGCTGGTGGCGGAGCTACGGGGACCGCGGGGGCTGCAGTGGCGGGCGGCGGGGTGGCTGGAGG
CACCGGCGCTCTACCTTTGCTCAAAAGCCAGTTCTCTCCCGCTCCTGGGGACGCGCAGTTTTGCCCACGG
GTGAGCCACGCACACCATCACCACCACCCACCACAGCATCATCATCACCATCACCAGCCCCAGCAGCCCG
GCTCGGCTGCAGCGGCGGCCGCGGCGGCGGCGGCGGCAGCTGCGGCAGCGGCGGCTCTGGGACACCCGCA
GCACCACGCACCTGTCTGCGCCGCCACTACCTACAACATGTCGGACCCACGGAGATTCCACTGCCTCTCC
ATGGGAGGCTCCGATACCAGCCAGGTACCCAATGGCAAAAGGATGAGGACAGCGTTTACCAGCACGCAGC
TCCTGGAGCTGGAGCGAGAATTCTCTTCCAATATGTACCTGTCCCGACTCCGGAGAATCGAGATCGCGAC
ATACCTAAACCTGTCAGAGAAGCAGGTGAAAATCTGGTTTCAGAACCGTCGCGTGAAGCACAAGAAGGAG
GGGAAAGGCGCTTCGAGGAACAATCACACAAGCTGCAAGTGCGTGGGTAGCCAGGCGCATTATGCGCGCT
CCGAGGACGAGGACTCCTTGTCCCCTGCCTCGGCTAACGAAGACAAGGAGATTTCCCCCTTGTAAAGGCA
GAGGCTCCTTCTGGATCTATCGATCGGCCGGCCCCTCTCCCTCCCCCCCCCCCTAACGTTACTGGCCGAA
GCCGCTTGGAATAAGGCCGGTGTGCGTTTGTCTATATGTTATTTTCCACCATATTGCCGTCTTTTGGCAA
TGTGAGGGCCCGGAAACCTGGCCCTGTCTTCTTGACGAGCATTCCTAGGGGTCTTTCCCCTCTCGCCAAA
GGAATGCAAGGTCTGTTGAATGTCGTGAAGGAAGCAGTTCCTCTGGAAGCTTCTTGAAGACAAACAACGT
CTGTAGCGACCCTTTGCAGGCAGCGGAACCCCCCACCTGGCGACAGGTGCCTCTGCGGCCAAAAGCCACG
TGTATAAGATACACCTGCAAAGGCGGCACAACCCCAGTGCCACGTTGTGAGTTGGATAGTTGTGGAAAGA
GTCAAATGGCTCTCCTCAAGCGTATTCAACAAGGGGCTGAAGGATGCCCAGAAGGTACCCCATTGTATGG
GATCTGATCTGGGGCCTCGGTACACATGCTTTACATGTGTTTAGTCGAGGTTAAAAAAACGTCTAGGCCC
CCCGAACCACGGGGACGTGGTTTTCCTTTGAAAAACACGATGATAATATGGCCACAACCGGGCCGGATAT
CACGCGTCATATGGCTAGCCTGCAGGGATCCAATGTAACTGTATTCAGCGATGACGAAATTCTTAGCTAT
TGTAATACTCTAGAGGATCTTTGTGAAGGAACCTTACTTCTGTGGTGTGACATAATTGGACAAACTACCT
ACAGAGATTTAAAGCTCTAAGGTAAATATAAAATTTTTAAGTGTATAATGTGTTAAACTACTGATTCTAA
TTGTTTGTGTATTTTAGATTCCAACCTATGGAACTGATGAATGGGAGCAGTGGTGGAATGCCTTTAATGA
GGAAAACCTGTTTTGCTCAGAAGAAATGCCATCTAGTGATGATGAGGCTACTGCTGACTCTCAACATTCT
ACTCCTCCAAAAAAGAAGAGAAAGGTAGAAGACCCCAAGGACTTTCCTTCAGAATTGCTAAGTTTTTTGA
GTCATGCTGTGTTTAGTAATAGAACTCTTGCTTGCTTTGCTATTTACACCACAAAGGAAAAAGCTGCACT
GCTATACAAGAAAATTATGGAAAAATATTCTGTAACCTTTATAAGTAGGCATAACAGTTATAATCATAAC
ATACTGTTTTTTCTTACTCCACACAGGCATAGAGTGTCTGCTATTAATAACTATGCTCAAAAATTGTGTA
CCTTTAGCTTTTTAATTTGTAAAGGGGTTAATAAGGAATATTTGATGTATAGTGCCTTGACTAGAGATCA
TAATCAGCCATACCACATTTGTAGAGGTTTTACTTGCTTTAAAAAACCTCCCACACCTCCCCCTGAACCT
GAAACATAAAATGAATGCAATTGTTGTTGTTAACTTGTTTATTGCAGCTTATAATGGTTACAAATAAAGC
AATAGCATCACAAATTTCACAAATAAAGCATTTTTTTCACTGCATTCTAGTTGTGGTTTGTCCAAACTCA
TCAATGTATCTTATCATGTCTGCGGCTCTAGAGCTGCATTAATGAATCGGCCAACGCGCGGGGAGAGGCG
GTTTGCGTATTGGGCGCTCTTCCGCTTCCTCGCTCACTGACTCGCTGCGCTCGGTCGTTCGGCTGCGGCG
AGCGGTATCAGCTCACTCAAAGGCGGTAATACGGTTATCCACAGAATCAGGGGATAACGCAGGAAAGAAC
ATGTGAGCAAAAGGCCAGCAAAAGGCCAGGAACCGTAAAAAGGCCGCGTTGCTGGCGTTTTTCCATAGGC
TCCGCCCCCCTGACGAGCATCACAAAAATCGACGCTCAAGTCAGAGGTGGCGAAACCCGACAGGACTATA
AAGATACCAGGCGTTTCCCCCTGGAAGCTCCCTCGTGCGCTCTCCTGTTCCGACCCTGCCGCTTACCGGA
TACCTGTCCGCCTTTCTCCCTTCGGGAAGCGTGGCGCTTTCTCATAGCTCACGCTGTAGGTATCTCAGTT
CGGTGTAGGTCGTTCGCTCCAAGCTGGGCTGTGTGCACGAACCCCCCGTTCAGCCCGACCGCTGCGCCTT
ATCCGGTAACTATCGTCTTGAGTCCAACCCGGTAAGACACGACTTATCGCCACTGGCAGCAGCCACTGGT
AACAGGATTAGCAGAGCGAGGTATGTAGGCGGTGCTACAGAGTTCTTGAAGTGGTGGCCTAACTACGGCT
ACACTAGAAGAACAGTATTTGGTATCTGCGCTCTGCTGAAGCCAGTTACCTTCGGAAAAAGAGTTGGTAG
CTCTTGATCCGGCAAACAAACCACCGCTGGTAGCGGTGGTTTTTTTGTTTGCAAGCAGCAGATTACGCGC
AGAAAAAAAGGATCTCAAGAAGATCCTTTGATCTTTTCTACGGGGTCTGACGCTCAGTGGAACGAAAACT
CACGTTAAGGGATTTTGGTCATGAGATTATCAAAAAGGATCTTCACCTAGATCCTTTTAAATTAAAAATG
AAGTTTTAAATCAATCTAAAGTATATATGAGTAAACTTGGTCTGACAGTTACCAATGCTTAATCAGTGAG
GCACCTATCTCAGCGATCTGTCTATTTCGTTCATCCATAGTTGCCTGACTCCCCGTCGTGTAGATAACTA
CGATACGGGAGGGCTTACCATCTGGCCCCAGTGCTGCAATGATACCGCGAGACCCACGCTCACCGGCTCC
AGATTTATCAGCAATAAACCAGCCAGCCGGAAGGGCCGAGCGCAGAAGTGGTCCTGCAACTTTATCCGCC
TCCATCCAGTCTATTAATTGTTGCCGGGAAGCTAGAGTAAGTAGTTCGCCAGTTAATAGTTTGCGCAACG
TTGTTGCCATTGCTACAGGCATCGTGGTGTCACGCTCGTCGTTTGGTATGGCTTCATTCAGCTCCGGTTC
CCAACGATCAAGGCGAGTTACATGATCCCCCATGTTGTGCAAAAAAGCGGTTAGCTCCTTCGGTCCTCCG
ATCGTTGTCAGAAGTAAGTTGGCCGCAGTGTTATCACTCATGGTTATGGCAGCACTGCATAATTCTCTTA
CTGTCATGCCATCCGTAAGATGCTTTTCTGTGACTGGTGAGTACTCAACCAAGTCATTCTGAGAATAGTG
TATGCGGCGACCGAGTTGCTCTTGCCCGGCGTCAATACGGGATAATACCGCGCCACATAGCAGAACTTTA
AAAGTGCTCATCATTGGAAAACGTTCTTCGGGGCGAAAACTCTCAAGGATCTTACCGCTGTTGAGATCCA
GTTCGATGTAACCCACTCGTGCACCCAACTGATCTTCAGCATCTTTTACTTTCACCAGCGTTTCTGGGTG
AGCAAAAACAGGAAGGCAAAATGCCGCAAAAAAGGGAATAAGGGCGACACGGAAATGTTGAATACTCATA
CTCTTCCTTTTTCAATATTATTGAAGCATTTATCAGGGTTATTGTCTCATGAGCGGATACATATTTGAAT
GTATTTAGAAAAATAAACAAATAGGGGTTCCGCGCACATTTCCCCGAAAAGTGCCACCTGACGTCTAAGA
AACCATTATTATCATGACATTAACCTATAAAAATAGGCGTATCACGAGGCCCTTTCGTCTTCAAGAATTC
CTC
