>Addgene plasmid #96964 | pTRE3G-GSX2 | addgene partial sequence | sequence record 189312 | Addgene Partial NGS Result
GCTCTGGGACACCCGCAGCACCACGCACCTGTCTGCGCCGCCACTACCTACAACATGTCGGACCCACGGA
GATTCCACTGCCTCTCCATGGGAGGCTCCGATACCAGCCAGGTACCCAATGGCAAAAGGATGAGGACAGC
GTTTACCAGCACGCAGCTCCTGGAGCTGGAGCGAGAATTCTCTTCCAATATGTACCTGTCCCGACTCCGG
AGAATCGAGATCGCGACATACCTAAACCTGTCAGAGAAGCAGGTGAAAATCTGGTTTCAGAACCGTCGCG
TGAAGCACAAGAAGGAGGGGAAAGGCGCTTCGAGGAACAATCACACAAGCTGCAAGTGCGTGGGTAGCCA
GGCGCATTATGCGCGCTCCGAGGACGAGGACTCCTTGTCCCCTGCCTCGGCTAACGAAGACAAGGAGATT
TCCCCCTTGTAAAGGCAGAGGCTCCTTCTGGATCTATCGATCGGCCGGCCCCTCTCCCTCCCCCCCCCCC
TAACGTTACTGGCCGAAGCCGCTTGGAATAAGGCCGGTGTGCGTTTGTCTATATGTTATTTTCCACCATA
TTGCCGTCTTTTGGCAATGTGAGGGCCCGGAAACCTGGCCCTGTCTTCTTGACGAGCATTCCTAGGGGTC
TTTCCCCTCTCGCCAAAGGAATGCAAGGTCTGTTGAATGTCGTGAAGGAAGCAGTTCCTCTGGAAGCTTC
TTGAAGACAAACAACGTCTGTAGCGACCCTTTGCAGGCAGCGGAACCCCCCACCTGGCGACAGGTGCCTC
TGCGGCCAAAAGCCACGTGTATAAGATACACCTGCAAAGGCGGCACAACCCCAGTGCCACGTTGTGAGTT
GGATAGTTGTGGAAAGAGTCAAATGGCTCTCCTCAAGCGTATTCAACAAGGGGCTGAAGGATGCCCAGAA
GGTACCCCATTGTATGGGATCTGATCTGGGGCCTCGGTACACATGCTTTACATGTGTTTAGTCGAGGTTA
AAAAAACGTCTAGGCCCCCCGAACCACGGGGACGTGGTTTTCCTTTGAAAAACACGATGATAATATGGCC
ACAACCGGGCCGGATATCACGCGTCATATGGCTAGCCTGCAGGGATCCAATGTAACTGTATTCAGCGATG
ACGAAATTCTTAGCTATTGTAATACTCTAGAGGATCTTTGTGAAGGAACCTTACTTCTGTGGTGTGACAT
AATTGGACAAACTACCTACAGAGATTTAAAGCTCTAAGGTAAATATAAAATTTTTAAGTGTATAATGTGT
TAAACTACTGATTCTAATTGTTTGTGTATTTTAGATTCCAACCTATGGAACTGATGAATGGGAGCAGTGG
TGGAATGCCTTTAATGAGGAAAACCTGTTTTGCTCAGAAGAAATGCCATCTAGTGATGATGAGGCTACTG
CTGACTCTCAACATTCTACTCCTCCAAAAAAGAAGAGAAAGGTAGAAGACCCCAAGGACTTTCCTTCAGA
ATTGCTAAGTTTTTTGAGTCATGCTGTGTTTAGTAATAGAACTCTTGCTTGCTTTGCTATTTACACCACA
AAGGAAAAAGCTGCACTGCTATACAAGAAAATTATGGAAAAATATTCTGTAACCTTTATAAGTAGGCATA
ACAGTTATAATCATAACATACTGTTTTTTCTTACTCCACACAGGCATAGAGTGTCTGCTATTAATAACTA
TGCTCAAAAATTGTGTACCTTTAGCTTTTTAATTTGTAAAGGGGTTAATAAGGAATATTTGATGTATAGT
GCCTTGACTAGAGATCATAATCAGCCATACCACATTTGTAGAGGTTTTACTTGCTTTAAAAAACCTCCCA
CACCTCCCCCTGAACCTGAAACATAAAATGAATGCAATTGTTGTTGTTAACTTGTTTATTGCAGCTTATA
ATGGTTACAAATAAAGCAATAGCATCACAAATTTCACAAATAAAGCATTTTTTTCACTGCATTCTAGTTG
TGGTTTGTCCAAACTCATCAATGTATCTTATCATGTCTGCGGCTCTAGAGCTGCATTAATGAATCGGCCA
ACGCGCGGGGAGAGGCGGTTTGCGTATTGGGCGCTCTTCCGCTTCCTCGCTCACTGACTCGCTGCGCTCG
GTCGTTCGGCTGCGGCGAGCGGTATCAGCTCACTCAAAGGCGGTAATACGGTTATCCACAGAATCAGGGG
ATAACGCAGGAAAGAACATGTGAGCAAAAGGCCAGCAAAAGGCCAGGAACCGTAAAAAGGCCGCGTTGCT
GGCGTTTTTCCATAGGCTCCGCCCCCCTGACGAGCATCACAAAAATCGACGCTCAAGTCAGAGGTGGCGA
AACCCGACAGGACTATAAAGATACCAGGCGTTTCCCCCTGGAAGCTCCCTCGTGCGCTCTCCTGTTCCGA
CCCTGCCGCTTACCGGATACCTGTCCGCCTTTCTCCCTTCGGGAAGCGTGGCGCTTTCTCATAGCTCACG
CTGTAGGTATCTCAGTTCGGTGTAGGTCGTTCGCTCCAAGCTGGGCTGTGTGCACGAACCCCCCGTTCAG
CCCGACCGCTGCGCCTTATCCGGTAACTATCGTCTTGAGTCCAACCCGGTAAGACACGACTTATCGCCAC
TGGCAGCAGCCACTGGTAACAGGATTAGCAGAGCGAGGTATGTAGGCGGTGCTACAGAGTTCTTGAAGTG
GTGGCCTAACTACGGCTACACTAGAAGAACAGTATTTGGTATCTGCGCTCTGCTGAAGCCAGTTACCTTC
GGAAAAAGAGTTGGTAGCTCTTGATCCGGCAAACAAACCACCGCTGGTAGCGGTGGTTTTTTTGTTTGCA
AGCAGCAGATTACGCGCAGAAAAAAAGGATCTCAAGAAGATCCTTTGATCTTTTCTACGGGGTCTGACGC
TCAGTGGAACGAAAACTCACGTTAAGGGATTTTGGTCATGAGATTATCAAAAAGGATCTTCACCTAGATC
CTTTTAAATTAAAAATGAAGTTTTAAATCAATCTAAAGTATATATGAGTAAACTTGGTCTGACAGTTACC
AATGCTTAATCAGTGAGGCACCTATCTCAGCGATCTGTCTATTTCGTTCATCCATAGTTGCCTGACTCCC
CGTCGTGTAGATAACTACGATACGGGAGGGCTTACCATCTGGCCCCAGTGCTGCAATGATACCGCGAGAC
CCACGCTCACCGGCTCCAGATTTATCAGCAATAAACCAGCCAGCCGGAAGGGCCGAGCGCAGAAGTGGTC
CTGCAACTTTATCCGCCTCCATCCAGTCTATTAATTGTTGCCGGGAAGCTAGAGTAAGTAGTTCGCCAGT
TAATAGTTTGCGCAACGTTGTTGCCATTGCTACAGGCATCGTGGTGTCACGCTCGTCGTTTGGTATGGCT
TCATTCAGCTCCGGTTCCCAACGATCAAGGCGAGTTACATGATCCCCCATGTTGTGCAAAAAAGCGGTTA
GCTCCTTCGGTCCTCCGATCGTTGTCAGAAGTAAGTTGGCCGCAGTGTTATCACTCATGGTTATGGCAGC
ACTGCATAATTCTCTTACTGTCATGCCATCCGTAAGATGCTTTTCTGTGACTGGTGAGTACTCAACCAAG
TCATTCTGAGAATAGTGTATGCGGCGACCGAGTTGCTCTTGCCCGGCGTCAATACGGGATAATACCGCGC
CACATAGCAGAACTTTAAAAGTGCTCATCATTGGAAAACGTTCTTCGGGGCGAAAACTCTCAAGGATCTT
ACCGCTGTTGAGATCCAGTTCGATGTAACCCACTCGTGCACCCAACTGATCTTCAGCATCTTTTACTTTC
ACCAGCGTTTCTGGGTGAGCAAAAACAGGAAGGCAAAATGCCGCAAAAAAGGGAATAAGGGCGACACGGA
AATGTTGAATACTCATACTCTTCCTTTTTCAATATTATTGAAGCATTTATCAGGGTTATTGTCTCATGAG
CGGATACATATTTGAATGTATTTAGAAAAATAAACAAATAGGGGTTCCGCGCACATTTCCCCGAAAAGTG
CCACCTGACGTCTAAGAAACCATTATTATCATGACATTAACCTATAAAAATAGGCGTATCACGAGGCCCT
TTCGTCTTCAAGAATTCCTCGAGTTTACTCCCTATCAGTGATAGAGAACGTATGAAGAGTTTACTCCCTA
TCAGTGATAGAGAACGTATGCAGACTTTACTCCCTATCAGTGATAGAGAACGTATAAGGAGTTTACTCCC
TATCAGTGATAGAGAACGTATGACCAGTTTACTCCCTATCAGTGATAGAGAACGTATCTACAGTTTACTC
CCTATCAGTGATAGAGAACGTATATCCAGTTTACTCCCTATCAGTGATAGAGAACGTATAAGCTTTAGGC
GTGTACGGTGGGCGCCTATAAAAGCAGAGCTCGTTTAGTGAACCGTCAGATCGCCTGGAGCAATTCCACA
ACACTTTTGTCTTATACCAACTTTCCGTACCACTTCCTACCCTCGTAAAGTCGACACCGGGGCCCAGATC
CATCGACATGTCGCGCTCCTTCTACGTGGACTCACTCATCATCAAGGACTCCTCACGGCCCGCACCCTCG
CTGCCGGAATCGCACCCAGGGCCGGATTTCTTCATCCCGCTGGGCATGCCGTCCCCGTTGGTGATGTCAG
TGTCCGGGCCTGGCTGTCCGTCCCGCAAAAGCGGCGCTTTCTGCGTGTGCCCGCTTTGCGTCACCTCGCA
CCTGCACTCCTCTCGCCCGCCCGCAGGAGCTGGTGGCGGAGCTACGGGGACCGCGGGGGCTGCAGTGGCG
GGCGGCGGGGTGGCTGGAGGCACCGGCGCTCTACCTTTGCTCAAAAGCCAGTTCTCTCCCGCTCCTGGGG
ACGCGCAGTTTTGCCCACGGGTGAGCCACGCACACCATCACCACCACCCACCACAGCATCATCATCACCA
TCACCAGCCCCAGCAGCCCGGCTCGGCTGCAGCGGCGGCCGCGGCGGCGGCGGCGGCAGC
